>Addgene plasmid #13791 | Delta DED FLIP-L D/A | depositor full sequence | sequence record 7772 | Author sequence
TTCTTGAAGACGAAAGGGCCTCGTGATACGCCTATTTTTATAGGTTAATGTCATGATAATAATGGTTTCT
TAGACGTCAGGTGGCACTTTTCGGGGAAATGTGCGCGGAACCCCTATTTGTTTATTTTTCTAAATACATT
CAAATATGTATCCGCTCATGAGACAATAACCCTGATAAATGCTTCAATAATATTGAAAAAGGAAGAGTAT
GAGTATTCAACATTTCCGTGTCGCCCTTATTCCCTTTTTTGCGGCATTTTGCCTTCCTGTTTTTGCTCAC
CCAGAAACGCTGGTGAAAGTAAAAGATGCTGAAGATCAGTTGGGTGCACGAGTGGGTTACATCGAACTGG
ATCTCAACAGCGGTAAGATCCTTGAGAGTTTTCGCCCCGAAGAACGTTTTCCAATGATGAGCACTTTTAA
AGTTCTGCTATGTGGCGCGGTATTATCCCGTGTTGACGCCGGGCAAGAGCAACTCGGTCGCCGCATACAC
TATTCTCAGAATGACTTGGTTGAGTACTCACCAGTCACAGAAAAGCATCTTACGGATGGCATGACAGTAA
GAGAATTATGCAGTGCTGCCATAACCATGAGTGATAACACTGCGGCCAACTTACTTCTGACAACGATCGG
AGGACCGAAGGAGCTAACCGCTTTTTTGCACAACATGGGGGATCATGTAACTCGCCTTGATCGTTGGGAA
CCGGAGCTGAATGAAGCCATACCAAACGACGAGCGTGACACCACGATGCCTGCAGCAATGGCAACAACGT
TGCGCAAACTATTAACTGGCGAACTACTTACTCTAGCTTCCCGGCAACAATTAATAGACTGGATGGAGGC
GGATAAAGTTGCAGGACCACTTCTGCGCTCGGCCCTTCCGGCTGGCTGGTTTATTGCTGATAAATCTGGA
GCCGGTGAGCGTGGGTCTCGCGGTATCATTGCAGCACTGGGGCCAGATGGTAAGCCCTCCCGTATCGTAG
TTATCTACACGACGGGGAGTCAGGCAACTATGGATGAACGAAATAGACAGATCGCTGAGATAGGTGCCTC
ACTGATTAAGCATTGGTAACTGTCAGACCAAGTTTACTCATATATACTTTAGATTGATTTAAAACTTCAT
TTTTAATTTAAAAGGATCTAGGTGAAGATCCTTTTTGATAATCTCATGACCAAAATCCCTTAACGTGAGT
TTTCGTTCCACTGAGCGTCAGACCCCGTAGAAAAGATCAAAGGATCTTCTTGAGATCCTTTTTTTCTGCG
CGTAATCTGCTGCTTGCAAACAAAAAAACCACCGCTACCAGCGGTGGTTTGTTTGCCGGATCAAGAGCTA
CCAACTCTTTTTCCGAAGGTAACTGGCTTCAGCAGAGCGCAGATACCAAATACTGTCCTTCTAGTGTAGC
CGTAGTTAGGCCACCACTTCAAGAACTCTGTAGCACCGCCTACATACCTCGCTCTGCTAATCCTGTTACC
AGTGGCTGCTGCCAGTGGCGATAAGTCGTGTCTTACCGGGTTGGACTCAAGACGATAGTTACCGGATAAG
GCGCAGCGGTCGGGCTGAACGGGGGGTTCGTGCACACAGCCCAGCTTGGAGCGAACGACCTACACCGAAC
TGAGATACCTACAGCGTGAGCTATGAGAAAGCGCCACGCTTCCCGAAGGGAGAAAGGCGGACAGGTATCC
GGTAAGCGGCAGGGTCGGAACAGGAGAGCGCACGAGGGAGCTTCCAGGGGGAAACGCCTGGTATCTTTAT
AGTCCTGTCGGGTTTCGCCACCTCTGACTTGAGCGTCGATTTTTGTGATGCTCGTCAGGGGGGCGGAGCC
TATGGAAAAACGCCAGCAACGCGGCCTTTTTACGGTTCCTGGCCTTTTGCTGGCCTTTTGCTCACATGTT
CTTTCCTGCGTTATCCCCTGATTCTGTGGATAACCGTATTACCGCCTTTGAGTGAGCTGATACCGCTCGC
CGCAGCCGAACGACCGAGCGCAGCGAGTCAGTGAGCGAGGAAGCGGAAGAGCGCCTGATGCGGTATTTTC
TCCTTACGCATCTGTGCGGTATTTCACACCGCATATATGGTGCACTCTCAGTACAATCTGCTCTGATGCC
GCATAGTTAAGCCAGTATACACTCCGCTATCGCTACGTGACTGGGTCATGGCTGCGCCCCGACACCCGCC
AACACCCGCTGACGCGCCCTGACGGGCTTGTCTGCTCCCGGCATCCGCTTACAGACAAGCTGTGACCGTC
TCCGGGAGCTGCATGTGTCAGAGGTTTTCACCGTCATCACCGAAACGCGCGAGGCAGCTGCGGTAAAGCT
CATCAGCGTGGTCGTGAAGCGATTCACAGATGTCTGCCTGTTCATCCGCGTCCAGCTCGTTGAGTTTCTC
CAGAAGCGTTAATGTCTGGCTTCTGATAAAGCGGGCCATGTTAAGGGCGGTTTTTTCCTGTTTGGTCACT
GATGCCTCCGTGTAAGGGGGATTTCTGTTCATGGGGGTAATGATACCGATGAAACGAGAGAGGATGCTCA
CGATACGGGTTACTGATGATGAACATGCCCGGTTACTGGAACGTTGTGAGGGTAAACAACTGGCGGTATG
GATGCGGCGGGACCAGAGAAAAATCACTCAGGGTCAATGCCAGCGCTTCGTTAATACAGATGTAGGTGTT
CCACAGGGTAGCCAGCAGCATCCTGCGATGCAGATCCGGAACATAATGGTGCAGGGCGCTGACTTCCGCG
TTTCCAGACTTTACGAAACACGGAAACCGAAGACCATTCATGTTGTTGCTCAGGTCGCAGACGTTTTGCA
GCAGCAGTCGCTTCACGTTCGCTCGCGTATCGGTGATTCATTCTGCTAACCAGTAAGGCAACCCCGCCAG
CCTAGCCGGGTCCTCAACGACAGGAGCACGATCATGCGCACCCGTGGCCAGGACCCAACGCTGCCCGAGA
TGCGCCGCGTGCGGCTGCTGGAGATGGCGGACGCGATGGATATGTTCTGCCAAGGGTTGGTTTGCGCATT
CACAGTTCTCCGCAAGAATTGATTGGCTCCAATTCTTGGAGTGGTGAATCCGTTAGCGAGGTGCCGCCGG
CTTCCATTCAGGTCGAGGTGGCCCGGCTCCATGCACCGCGACGCAACGCGGGGAGGCAGACAAGGTATAG
GGCGGCGCCTACAATCCATGCCAACCCGTTCCATGTGCTCGCCGAGGCGGCATAAATCGCCGTGACGATC
AGCGGTCCAGTGATCGAAGTTAGGCTGGTAAGAGCCGCGAGCGATCCTTGAAGCTGTCCCTGATGGTCGT
CATCTACCTGCCTGGACAGCATGGCCTGCAACGCGGGCATCCCGATGCCGCCGGAAGCGAGAAGAATCAT
AATGGGGAAGGCCATCCAGCCTCGCGTCGCGAACGCCAGCAAGACGTAGCCCAGCGCGTCGGCCGCCATG
CCGGCGATAATGGCCTGCTTCTCGCCGAAACGTTTGGTGGCGGGACCAGTGACGAAGGCTTGAGCGAGGG
CGTGCAAGATTCCGAATACCGCAAGCGACAGGCCGATCATCGTCGCGCTCCAGCGAAAGCGGTCCTCGCC
GAAAATGACCCAGAGCGCTGCCGGCACCTGTCCTACGAGTTGCATGATAAAGAAGACAGTCATAAGTGCG
GCGACGATAGTCATGCCCCGCGCCCACCGGAAGGAGCTGACTGGGTTGAAGGCTCTCAAGGGCATCGGTC
GAGATCCCGGTGCCTAATGAGTGAGCTAACTTACATTAATTGCGTTGCGCTCACTGCCCGCTTTCCAGTC
GGGAAACCTGTCGTGCCAGCTGCATTAATGAATCGGCCAACGCGCGGGGAGAGGCGGTTTGCGTATTGGG
CGCCAGGGTGGTTTTTCTTTTCACCAGTGAGACGGGCAACAGCTGATTGCCCTTCACCGCCTGGCCCTGA
GAGAGTTGCAGCAAGCGGTCCACGCTGGTTTGCCCCAGCAGGCGAAAATCCTGTTTGATGGTGGTTAACG
GCGGGATATAACATGAGCTGTCTTCGGTATCGTCGTATCCCACTACCGAGATATCCGCACCAACGCGCAG
CCCGGACTCGGTAATGGCGCGCATTGCGCCCAGCGCCATCTGATCGTTGGCAACCAGCATCGCAGTGGGA
ACGATGCCCTCATTCAGCATTTGCATGGTTTGTTGAAAACCGGACATGGCACTCCAGTCGCCTTCCCGTT
CCGCTATCGGCTGAATTTGATTGCGAGTGAGATATTTATGCCAGCCAGCCAGACGCAGACGCGCCGAGAC
AGAACTTAATGGGCCCGCTAACAGCGCGATTTGCTGGTGACCCAATGCGACCAGATGCTCCACGCCCAGT
CGCGTACCGTCTTCATGGGAGAAAATAATACTGTTGATGGGTGTCTGGTCAGAGACATCAAGAAATAACG
CCGGAACATTAGTGCAGGCAGCTTCCACAGCAATGGCATCCTGGTCATCCAGCGGATAGTTAATGATCAG
CCCACTGACGCGTTGCGCGAGAAGATTGTGCACCGCCGCTTTACAGGCTTCGACGCCGCTTCGTTCTACC
ATCGACACCACCACGCTGGCACCCAGTTGATCGGCGCGAGATTTAATCGCCGCGACAATTTGCGACGGCG
CGTGCAGGGCCAGACTGGAGGTGGCAACGCCAATCAGCAACGACTGTTTGCCCGCCAGTTGTTGTGCCAC
GCGGTTGGGAATGTAATTCAGCTCCGCCATCGCCGCTTCCACTTTTTCCCGCGTTTTCGCAGAAACGTGG
CTGGCCTGGTTCACCACGCGGGAAACGGTCTGATAAGAGACACCGGCATACTCTGCGACATCGTATAACG
TTACTGGTTTCACATTCACCACCCTGAATTGACTCTCTTCCGGGCGCTATCATGCCATACCGCGAAAGGT
TTTGCGCCATTCGATGGTGTCCGGGATCTCGACGCTCTCCCTTATGCGACTCCTGCATTAGGAAGCAGCC
CAGTAGTAGGTTGAGGCCGTTGAGCACCGCCGCCGCAAGGAATGGTGCATGCAAGGAGATGGCGCCCAAC
AGTCCCCCGGCCACGGGGCCTGCCACCATACCCACGCCGAAACAAGCGCTCATGAGCCCGAAGTGGCGAG
CCCGATCTTCCCCATCGGTGATGTCGGCGATATAGGCGCCAGCAACCGCACCTGTGGCGCCGGTGATGCC
GGCCACGATGCGTCCGGCGTAGAGGATCGAGATCTCGATCCCGCGAAATTAATACGACTCACTATAGGGG
AATTGTGAGCGGATAACAATTCCCCTCTAGAAATAATTTTGTTTAACTTTAAGAAGGAGATATACCATGA
AACACCACCATCATCATCATCATCACAGCAGCGGCCTGGTGCCGCGCGGCAGCCATATGCAAGCAGCAAT
CCAAAAGAGTCTCAAGGATCCTTCAAATAACTTCAGGCTCCATAATGGGAGAAGTAAAGAACAAAGACTT
AAGGAACAGCTTGGCGCTCAACAAGAACCAGTGAAGAAATCCATTCAGGAATCAGAAGCTTTTTTGCCTC
AGAGCATACCTGAAGAGAGATACAAGATGAAGAGCAAGCCCCTAGGAATCTGCCTGATAATCGATTGCAT
TGGCAATGAGACAGAGCTTCTTCGAGACACCTTCACTTCCCTGGGCTATGAAGTCCAGAAATTCTTGCAT
CTCAGTATGCATGGTATATCCCAGATTCTTGGCCAATTTGCCTGTATGCCCGAGCACCGAGACTACGACA
GCTTTGTGTGTGTCCTGGTGAGCCGAGGAGGCTCCCAGAGTGTGTATGGTGTGGATCAGACTCACTCAGG
GCTCCCCCTGCATCACATCAGGAGGATGTTCATGGGAGATTCATGCCCTTATCTAGCAGGGAAGCCAAAG
ATGTTTTTTATTCAGAACTATGTGGTGTCAGAGGGCCAGCTGGAGGACAGCAGCCTCTTGGAGGTGGCTG
GGCCAGCGATGAAGAATGTGGAGTTCAAGGCTCAGAAGCGAGGGCTGTGCACAGTTCACCGAGAAGCTGA
CTTCTTCTGGAGCCTGTGTACTGCGGACATGTCCCTGCTGGAGCAGTCTCACAGCTCACCATCCCTGTAC
CTGCAGTGCCTCTCCCAGAAACTGAGACAAGAAAGAAAACGCCCACTCCTGGATCTTCACATTGAACTCA
ATGGCTACATGTATGATTGGAACAGCAGAGTTTCTGCCAAGGAGAAATATTATGTCTGGCTGCAGCACAC
TCTGAGAAAGAAACTTATCCTCTCCTACACATAACTCGAGTAGGATCCGGCTGCTAACAAAGCCCGAAAG
GAAGCTGAGTTGGCTGCTGCCACCGCTGAGCAATAACTAGCATAACCCCTTGGGGCCTCTAAACGGGTCT
TGAGGGGTTTTTTGCTGAAAGGAGGAACTATATCCGGATATCCCGCAAGAGGCCCGGCAGTACCGGCATA
ACCAAGCCTATGCCTACAGCATCCAGGGTGACGGTGCCGAGGATGACGATGAGCGCATTGTTAGATTTCA
TACACGGTGCCTGACTGCGTTAGCAATTTAACTGTGATAAACTACCGCATTAAAGCTTATCGATGATAAG
CTGTCAAACATGAGAA
Features (pLannotate 1.2.2; 21 found; start..end, strand, type, name):
    104..208     +  promoter       AmpR promoter: bla
    209..1069    +  CDS            AmpR: β-lactamase; bla; confers resistance to ampicillin, carbenicillin, and related antibiotics
   1240..1828    +  rep_origin     ori: high-copy-number ColE1/pMB1/pBR322/pUC origin of replication
   2014..2156    -  misc_feature   bom: basis of mobility region from pBR322
   2258..2449    -  CDS            rop: Rop protein, which maintains plasmids at low copy number; rop
   2466..2846    +  CDS            YPB1_ECOLX: Protein predicted: Swiss-Prot protein existence level 4. From Escherichia coli.
   3088..3712    -  CDS            TcR (fragment): tetracycline efflux protein; tet; confers resistance to tetracycline
   3727..3748    -  protein_bind   CAP binding site: CAP binding activates transcription in the presence of cAMP. E. coli catabolite activator protein
   3761..4843    -  CDS            lacI: lac repressor; lacI; The lac repressor binds to the lac operator to inhibit transcription in E. coli. This inhibition can be relieved by adding lactose or isopropyl-β-D-thiogalactopyranoside (IPTG).
   4844..4921    -  promoter       lacI promoter: lacI
   4929..5208    -  CDS            TcR (fragment): tetracycline efflux protein; tet; confers resistance to tetracycline
   5230..5248    +  promoter       T7 promoter: promoter for bacteriophage T7 RNA polymerase
   5249..5273    +  protein_bind   lac operator: The lac repressor binds to the lac operator to inhibit transcription in E. coli. This inhibition can be relieved by adding lactose or isopropyl-β-D-thiogalactopyranoside (IPTG). lac repressor encoded by lacI
   5288..5310    +  RBS            RBS: efficient ribosome binding site from bacteriophage T7 gene 10 (Olins and Rangwala, 1989)
   5329..5345    +  CDS            capTEV™ (fragment): composite tag for in vivo biotinylation, TEV protease cleavage, and 6xHis tagging
   5356..5373    +  CDS            thrombin site: thrombin recognition and cleavage site
   5377..6261    +  CDS            CFLAR (fragment): CFLAR_HUMAN - Also known as CASH, CASP8AP1, CLARP, MRIT. Experimental evidence at protein level: Swiss-Prot protein existence level 1. Apoptosis regulator protein which may function as a crucial link between cell survival and cell death pathways in mammalian cells. Acts as an inhibitor of TNFRSF6 mediated apoptosis. A proteolytic fragment (p43) is likely retained in the death-inducing signaling complex (DISC) thereby blocking further recruitment and processing of caspase-8 at the complex. Full length and shorter isoforms have been shown either to induce apoptosis or to reduce TNFRSF-triggered
   6280..6329    +  CDS            SET1 (fragment): solubility-enhancement tag derived from T7 phage gene 10B
   6337..6384    +  terminator     T7 terminator: transcription terminator for bacteriophage T7 RNA polymerase
   6407..6511    -  CDS            TcR (fragment): tetracycline efflux protein; tet; confers resistance to tetracycline
   6559..6587    -  promoter       tet promoter: E. coli promoter for tetracycline efflux protein gene
