[The description below was written by a language model from this plasmid's Addgene catalogue record and pLannotate feature annotations shown in this document.]
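Description:
Delta DED FLIP-L D/A is a bacterial expression plasmid built on the Novagen pET15b backbone for producing a truncated, cleavage-resistant form of human FLIP(L) (FLICE-like inhibitory protein, long form; gene CFLAR) in E. coli. The plasmid carries the β-lactamase gene with its own promoter for ampicillin selection, and replicates from a pBR322-type ColE1 origin. The bom mobility region and the rop gene are also present, and rop keeps copy number low, consistent with the catalogue's low-copy designation. Several tetracycline-resistance fragments and the tet promoter are non-functional remnants of the pBR322 ancestry.

The insert of roughly 890 bp sits between NdeI and XhoI sites, both retained. It is expressed from a T7 promoter with an adjacent lac operator and the T7 gene 10 ribosome binding site, and transcription ends at the T7 terminator. A lacI cassette on the plasmid supplies lac repressor, so transcription needs a host that provides T7 RNA polymerase and is induced with IPTG. The coding region begins with a backbone-encoded N-terminal His tag, followed by a thrombin cleavage site that allows tag removal after affinity purification. The catalogue records this tag as 8xHis, while the annotation detects only a short His-tag-like fragment. The short "SET1" hit after the insert lies downstream of the CFLAR fragment and is probably vector sequence rather than a fused tag.

The Delta DED deletion removes the first 186 residues, which contain the death effector domains, leaving the caspase-like portion of the protein. An Asp-to-Ala substitution prevents cleavage by caspases, though the record does not give its position. The associated work concerns activation of caspases-8 and -10 by FLIP(L), which suggests use as a source of recombinant protein for in vitro biochemical studies.
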