Addgene plasmid #13791: Delta DED FLIP-L D/A
Depositing lab: Guy Salvesen. Depositing organization: Sanford Burnham Prebys Medical Discovery Institute. Publication: Activation of caspases-8 and -10 by FLIP(L). Boatright KM, Deis C, Denault JB, Sutherlin DP, Salvesen GS. Biochem J. 2004 Sep 1. 382(Pt 2):651-7. 10.1042/BJ20040809 PubMed 15209560.
Backbone
  Vector backbone: pET15b
  Backbone manufacturer: Novagen
  Backbone size w/o insert (bp): 5600
  Vector type: Bacterial Expression
Growth in bacteria
  Bacterial resistance: Ampicillin, 100 μg/mL
  Growth temperature: 37°C
  Growth strain: DH5alpha
  Copy number: Low Copy
Gene/Insert
  Gene/Insert name: DELTA DED FLIP LONG (alt name: FLICE-like inhibitory protein, long form)
  Species: H. sapiens (human)
  Insert size (bp): 890
  Mutation: Delta DED removes first 186 residues Asp to Ala mutation prevents cleavage by caspases
  GenBank ID: DQ893760
  Entrez Gene: CFLAR (a.k.a. CASH, CASP8AP1, CLARP, Casper, FLAME, FLAME-1, FLAME1, FLIP, I-FLICE, MRIT, c-FLIP, c-FLIPL, c-FLIPR, c-FLIPS, cFLIP)
  Tag / fusion protein: 8 x His tag (N terminal on backbone)
  Cloning method: Restriction Enzyme; 5′ cloning site NdeI (not destroyed); 3′ cloning site XhoI (not destroyed)
  Sequencing primers: 5′ T7
Terms and licenses: Academic/Nonprofit Terms; Industry Terms: Not Available to Industry
How to cite: Delta DED FLIP-L D/A was a gift from Guy Salvesen (Addgene plasmid # 13791 ; http://n2t.net/addgene:13791 ; RRID:Addgene_13791)
