>Addgene plasmid #13791 | Delta DED FLIP-L D/A | addgene partial sequence | sequence record 20044 | T7 5'-TAATACGACTCACTATAGGG-3'
ATAATTTTGTTTAACTTTAAGAAGGAGATATACCATGAAACACCACCATCATCATCATCATCACAGCAGC
GGCCTGGTGCCGCGCGGCAGCCATATGCAAGCAGCAATCCAAAAGAGTCTCAAGGATCCTTCAAATAACT
TCAGGCTCCATAATGGGAGAAGTAAAGAACAAAGACTTAAGGAACAGCTTGGCGCTCAACAAGAACCAGT
GAAGAAATCCATTCAGGAATCAGAAGCTTTTTTGCCTCAGAGCATACCTGAAGAGAGATACAAGATGAAG
AGCAAGCCCCTAGGAATCTGCCTGATAATCGATTGCATTGGCAATGAGACAGAGCTTCTTCGAGACACCT
TCACTTCCCTGGGCTATGAAGTCCAGAAATTCTTGCATCTCAGTATGCATGGTATATCCCAGATTCTTGG
CCAATTTGCCTGTATGCCCGAGCACCGAGACTACGACAGCTTTGTGTGTGTCCTGGTGAGCCGAGGAGGC
TCCCAGAGTGTGTATGGTGTGGATCAGACTCACTCAGGGCTCCCCCTGCATCACATCAGGAGGATGTTCA
TGGGAGATTCATGCCCTTATCTAGCAAGGAAGCCAAAGATGTTTTTTATTCAAAACTATGTGGTGTCAGA
GGGCCAGCTGGAGGACAGCAGCCTCTTGGAGGTGGCTGGGCCAGCGATGAAGAATGTGGAGTTCAAGGCT
CATAA
